Addgene plasmid #162907: C232-E30: attB2r-mRuby3-attB3
Purpose: Gateway attB2r/attB3 entry clone for construction of C-terminal mRuby3 fusion proteins
Depositing lab: Dominic Esposito. Depositing organization: National Cancer Institute (NCI). Publication: Combinatorial assembly of clone libraries using site-specific recombination. Wall VE, Garvey LA, Mehalko JL, Procter LV, Esposito D. Methods Mol Biol. 2014;1116:193-208. doi: 10.1007/978-1-62703-764-8_14. PubMed 24395366.
Backbone
  Vector backbone: pDonr234
  Vector type: Synthetic Biology
Growth in bacteria
  Bacterial resistance: Spectinomycin, 50 μg/mL
  Growth temperature: 37°C
  Growth strain: DH5alpha
  Copy number: High Copy
Gene/Insert
  Gene/Insert name: monomeric Ruby3 fluorescent protein (alt name: mRUby3)
  Species: Synthetic
  Cloning method: Gateway Cloning
Terms and licenses: Academic/Nonprofit Terms; Industry Terms: Not Available to Industry
How to cite: C232-E30: attB2r-mRuby3-attB3 was a gift from Dominic Esposito (Addgene plasmid # 162907 ; http://n2t.net/addgene:162907 ; RRID:Addgene_162907)
