[The description below was written by a language model from this plasmid's Addgene catalogue record and pLannotate feature annotations shown in this document.]
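Description:
C232-E30: attB2r-mRuby3-attB3 is a Gateway entry clone built on the pDonr234 donor backbone and classed as a synthetic biology vector for multisite, combinatorial clone assembly. It is a small plasmid of about 3.5 kb that is maintained in E. coli from a high-copy ColE1/pUC-type origin and selected with spectinomycin through the aadA aminoglycoside adenylyltransferase gene (SmR). This gene sits downstream of fragments of a class 1 integron Pc promoter and a gentamicin acetyltransferase gene. The rrnB T1 and T2 terminators lie in the backbone, where such elements typically insulate the cloning site from read-through transcription. The short lacZα, lacI and MCS fragments appear to be backbone remnants with no evident function.

The payload is the coding sequence for mRuby3, a monomeric, constitutively fluorescent red protein derived from an Entacmaea quadricolor protein and listed here as a synthetic insert. No promoter is annotated upstream of it, as expected for an entry clone that only donates a module. The name reflects the attB2r and attB3 sites that flanked the fragment recombined into the donor vector. In the resulting plasmid, the annotation shows an attR2 site on one side of mRuby3. On the other side it shows an attL-type site containing the attB3 core; the software labels this an attL1 fragment, but it is presumably attL3. These sites allow the mRuby3 module to be joined, in a multi-fragment LR reaction with other entry clones and a destination vector, directly downstream of a gene of interest. The stated purpose is the construction of C-terminal mRuby3 fusion proteins. The promoter, host and expression context come from the other components of the assembly and are not stated in this record.
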