Features (pLannotate 1.2.2; 13 found; start..end, strand, type, name):
     18..54      -  CDS            lacZα (fragment): LacZα fragment of β-galactosidase; lacZ fragment
    152..275     -  protein_bind   attR2: mutant version of attR; recombination site for the Gateway® LR reaction LR Clonase™
    281..988     +  CDS            mRuby3: mRuby3 is a basic (constitutively fluorescent) red fluorescent protein published in 2016, derived from Entacmaea quadricolor. It has low acid sensitivity.
    993..1013    -  protein_bind   attB3: mutant version of attB; core recombination site for the Gateway® BP reaction BP Clonase™
   1004..1089    -  protein_bind   attL1 (fragment): mutant version of attL; recombination site for the Gateway® LR reaction LR Clonase™
   1123..1145    +  misc_feature   MCS (fragment): pUC18/19 multiple cloning site
   1237..1260    +  promoter       Pc promoter (fragment): intI1 (promoter lies within the coding sequence); class 1 integron promoter
   1436..1492    +  CDS            GmR (fragment): gentamycin acetyltransferase; aacC1; confers resistance to gentamycin
   1499..2290    +  CDS            SmR: aminoglycoside adenylyltransferase (Murphy, 1985); aadA; confers resistance to spectinomycin and streptomycin
   2383..2971    +  rep_origin     ori: high-copy-number ColE1/pMB1/pBR322/pUC origin of replication
   3154..3246    +  CDS            lacI (fragment): lac repressor; lacI; The lac repressor binds to the lac operator to inhibit transcription in E. coli. This inhibition can be relieved by adding lactose or isopropyl-β-D-thiogalactopyranoside (IPTG).
   3301..3328    -  terminator     rrnB T2 terminator: transcription terminator T2 from the E. coli rrnB gene
   3460..3503    +  terminator     rrnB T1 terminator: Escherichia coli rrnB; transcription terminator T1 from the E. coli rrnB gene
>Addgene plasmid #162907 | C232-E30: attB2r-mRuby3-attB3 | addgene full sequence | sequence record 330925 | Addgene NGS Result
TTAACGCTAGCATGGATGTTTTCCCAGTCACGACGTTGTAAAACGACGGCCAGTCTTAAAATTCGAGCTC
GGTCCGATATCCTTAAGCTCGGGCCCTGCAGCTCTAGAGCTCGAATTCTACAGGTCACTAATACCATCTA
AGTAGTTGGTTCATAGTGACTGCATATGTTGTGTTTTACAGTATTATGTAGTCTGTTTTTTATGCAAAAT
CTAATTTAATATATTGATATTTATATCATTTTACGTTTCTCGTTCAACTTTCTTGTACAAAGTGGGCGGG
GTGTCGAAGGGGGAGGAACTCATTAAGGAAAACATGCGCATGAAGGTCGTGATGGAGGGTTCCGTGAATG
GCCACCAGTTTAAGTGCACCGGAGAAGGGGAAGGACGCCCGTACGAAGGGGTGCAAACAATGCGGATCAA
GGTCATCGAAGGCGGACCTCTGCCTTTCGCGTTCGACATCCTCGCCACTTCCTTTATGTACGGGAGCCGG
ACTTTCATCAAGTACCCGGCCGACATTCCCGATTTCTTCAAGCAATCATTCCCGGAAGGCTTCACCTGGG
AGAGAGTGACCAGATACGAGGATGGGGGAGTGGTCACCGTGACGCAGGACACTTCGCTGGAGGACGGAGA
GCTGGTGTACAACGTGAAGGTCCGCGGAGTGAACTTCCCCTCCAACGGACCAGTGATGCAGAAAAAGACT
AAGGGCTGGGAACCCAACACCGAAATGATGTACCCTGCCGATGGCGGTTTGAGGGGATACACCGACATCG
CACTGAAGGTCGACGGCGGTGGACACCTCCACTGCAACTTCGTCACCACCTACCGGTCCAAGAAAACCGT
GGGCAACATCAAGATGCCGGGAGTGCATGCCGTGGACCACAGACTTGAGCGCATTGAGGAGAGCGACAAC
GAAACCTACGTGGTGCAGCGGGAAGTGGCTGTGGCCAAGTACAGCAACCTGGGTGGCGGCATGGATGAGC
TGTATAAGTAATCAACTTTATTATACAAAGTTGGCATTATAAAAAAGCATTGCTTATCAATTTGTTGCAA
CGAACAGGTCACTATCAGTCAAAATAAAATCATTATTTGGAGCTCCATGGTAGCGTTAACGCGGCCGCGA
TATCGGTACCCGGGGATCCTCTAGACCAGCCAGGACAGAAATGCCTCGACTTCGCTGCTACCCAAGGTTG
CCGGGTGACGCACACCGTGGAAACGGATGAAGGCACGAACCCAGTGGACATAAGCCTGTTCGGTTCGTAA
GCTGTAATGCAAGTAGCGTATGCGCTCACGCAACTGGTCCAGAACCTTGACCGAACGCAGCGGTGGTAAC
GGCGCAGTGGCGGTTTTCATGGCTTGTTATGACTGTTTTTTTGGGGTACAGTCTATGCCTCGGGCATCCA
AGCAGCAAGCGCGTTACGCCGTGGGTCGATGTTTGATGTTATGGAGCAGCAACGATGTTACGCAGCAGGG
CAGTCGCCCTAAAACAAAGTTAAACATTATGAGGGAAGCGGTGATCGCCGAAGTATCGACTCAACTATCA
GAGGTAGTTGGCGTCATCGAGCGCCATCTCGAACCGACGTTGCTGGCCGTACATTTGTACGGCTCCGCAG
TGGATGGCGGCCTGAAGCCACACAGTGATATTGATTTGCTGGTTACGGTGACCGTAAGGCTTGATGAAAC
AACGCGGCGAGCTTTGATCAACGACCTTTTGGAAACTTCGGCTTCCCCTGGAGAGAGCGAGATTCTCCGC
GCTGTAGAAGTCACCATTGTTGTGCACGACGACATCATTCCGTGGCGTTATCCAGCTAAGCGCGAACTGC
AATTTGGAGAATGGCAGCGCAATGACATTCTTGCAGGTATCTTCGAGCCAGCCACGATCGACATTGATCT
GGCTATCTTGCTGACAAAAGCAAGAGAACATAGCGTTGCCTTGGTAGGTCCAGCGGCGGAGGAACTCTTT
GATCCGGTTCCTGAACAGGATCTATTTGAGGCGCTAAATGAAACCTTAACGCTATGGAACTCGCCGCCCG
ACTGGGCTGGCGATGAGCGAAATGTAGTGCTTACGTTGTCCCGCATTTGGTACAGCGCAGTAACCGGCAA
AATCGCGCCGAAGGATGTCGCTGCCGACTGGGCAATGGAGCGCCTGCCGGCCCAGTATCAGCCCGTCATA
CTTGAAGCTAGACAGGCTTATCTTGGACAAGAAGAAGATCGCTTGGCCTCGCGCGCAGATCAGTTGGAAG
AATTTGTCCACTACGTGAAAGGCGAGATCACCAAGGTAGTCGGCAAATAACCCTCGAGCCACCCATGACC
AAAATCCCTTAACGTGAGTTACGCGTCGTTCCACTGAGCGTCAGACCCCGTAGAAAAGATCAAAGGATCT
TCTTGAGATCCTTTTTTTCTGCGCGTAATCTGCTGCTTGCAAACAAAAAAACCACCGCTACCAGCGGTGG
TTTGTTTGCCGGATCAAGAGCTACCAACTCTTTTTCCGAAGGTAACTGGCTTCAGCAGAGCGCAGATACC
AAATACTGTTCTTCTAGTGTAGCCGTAGTTAGGCCACCACTTCAAGAACTCTGTAGCACCGCCTACATAC
CTCGCTCTGCTAATCCTGTTACCAGTGGCTGCTGCCAGTGGCGATAAGTCGTGTCTTACCGGGTTGGACT
CAAGACGATAGTTACCGGATAAGGCGCAGCGGTCGGGCTGAACGGGGGGTTCGTGCACACAGCCCAGCTT
GGAGCGAACGACCTACACCGAACTGAGATACCTACAGCGTGAGCTATGAGAAAGCGCCACGCTTCCCGAA
GGGAGAAAGGCGGACAGGTATCCGGTAAGCGGCAGGGTCGGAACAGGAGAGCGCACGAGGGAGCTTCCAG
GGGGAAACGCCTGGTATCTTTATAGTCCTGTCGGGTTTCGCCACCTCTGACTTGAGCGTCGATTTTTGTG
ATGCTCGTCAGGGGGGCGGAGCCTATGGAAAAACGCCAGCAACGCGGCCTTTTTACGGTTCCTGGCCTTT
TGCTGGCCTTTTGCTCACATGTTCTTTCCTGCGTTATCCCCTGATTCTGTGGATAACCGTATTACCGCCT
TTGAGTGAGCTGATACCGCTCGCCGCAGCCGAACGACCGAGCGCAGCGAGTCAGTGAGCGAGGAAGCGGA
AGAGCGCCCAATACGCAAACCGCCTCTCCCCGCGCGTTGGCCGATTCATTAATGCAGCTGGCACGACAGG
TTTCCCGACTGGAAAGCGGGCAGTGAGCGCAACGCAATTAATACGCGTACCGCTAGCCAGGAAGAGTTTG
TAGAAACGCAAAAAGGCCATCCGTCAGGATGGCCTTCTGCTTAGTTTGATGCCTGGCAGTTTATGGCGGG
CGTCCTGCCCGCCACCCTCCGGGCCGTTGCTTCACAACGTTCAAATCCGCTCCCGGCGGATTTGTCCTAC
TCAGGAGAGCGTTCACCGACAAACAACAGATAAAACGAAAGGCCCAGTCTTCCGACTGAGCCTTTCGTTT
TATTTGATGCCTGGCAGTTCCCTACTCTCGCG
